>Addgene plasmid #142818 | TFORF1657 | addgene full sequence | sequence record 396009 | Addgene NGS Result
TTAATGTAGTCTTATGCAATACTCTTGTAGTCTTGCAACATGGTAACGATGAGTTAGCAACATGCCTTAC
AAGGAGAGAAAAAGCACCGTGCATGCCGATTGGTGGAAGTAAGGTGGTACGATCGTGCCTTATTAGGAAG
GCAACAGACGGGTCTGACATGGATTGGACGAACCACTGAATTGCCGCATTGCAGAGATATTGTATTTAAG
TGCCTAGCTCGATACATAAACGGGTCTCTCTGGTTAGACCAGATCTGAGCCTGGGAGCTCTCTGGCTAAC
TAGGGAACCCACTGCTTAAGCCTCAATAAAGCTTGCCTTGAGTGCTTCAAGTAGTGTGTGCCCGTCTGTT
GTGTGACTCTGGTAACTAGAGATCCCTCAGACCCTTTTAGTCAGTGTGGAAAATCTCTAGCAGTGGCGCC
CGAACAGGGACTTGAAAGCGAAAGGGAAACCAGAGGAGCTCTCTCGACGCAGGACTCGGCTTGCTGAAGC
GCGCACGGCAAGAGGCGAGGGGCGGCGACTGGTGAGTACGCCAAAAATTTTGACTAGCGGAGGCTAGAAG
GAGAGAGATGGGTGCGAGAGCGTCAGTATTAAGCGGGGGAGAATTAGATCGCGATGGGAAAAAATTCGGT
TAAGGCCAGGGGGAAAGAAAAAATATAAATTAAAACATATAGTATGGGCAAGCAGGGAGCTAGAACGATT
CGCAGTTAATCCTGGCCTGTTAGAAACATCAGAAGGCTGTAGACAAATACTGGGACAGCTACAACCATCC
CTTCAGACAGGATCAGAAGAACTTAGATCATTATATAATACAGTAGCAACCCTCTATTGTGTGCATCAAA
GGATAGAGATAAAAGACACCAAGGAAGCTTTAGACAAGATAGAGGAAGAGCAAAACAAAAGTAAGACCAC
CGCACAGCAAGCGGCCGCTGATCTTCAGACCTGGAGGAGGAGATATGAGGGACAATTGGAGAAGTGAATT
ATATAAATATAAAGTAGTAAAAATTGAACCATTAGGAGTAGCACCCACCAAGGCAAAGAGAAGAGTGGTG
CAGAGAGAAAAAAGAGCAGTGGGAATAGGAGCTTTGTTCCTTGGGTTCTTGGGAGCAGCAGGAAGCACTA
TGGGCGCAGCGTCAATGACGCTGACGGTACAGGCCAGACAATTATTGTCTGGTATAGTGCAGCAGCAGAA
CAATTTGCTGAGGGCTATTGAGGCGCAACAGCATCTGTTGCAACTCACAGTCTGGGGCATCAAGCAGCTC
CAGGCAAGAATCCTGGCTGTGGAAAGATACCTAAAGGATCAACAGCTCCTGGGGATTTGGGGTTGCTCTG
GAAAACTCATTTGCACCACTGCTGTGCCTTGGAATGCTAGTTGGAGTAATAAATCTCTGGAACAGATTTG
GAATCACACGACCTGGATGGAGTGGGACAGAGAAATTAACAATTACACAAGCTTAATACACTCCTTAATT
GAAGAATCGCAAAACCAGCAAGAAAAGAATGAACAAGAATTATTGGAATTAGATAAATGGGCAAGTTTGT
GGAATTGGTTTAACATAACAAATTGGCTGTGGTATATAAAATTATTCATAATGATAGTAGGAGGCTTGGT
AGGTTTAAGAATAGTTTTTGCTGTACTTTCTATAGTGAATAGAGTTAGGCAGGGATATTCACCATTATCG
TTTCAGACCCACCTCCCAACCCCGAGGGGACCCATGCATTGCATCTCAATTAGTCAGCAACCAGGTGTGG
AAAGTCCCCAGGCTCCCCAGCAGGCAGAAGTATGCAAAGCATGCGTCTCAATTAGTCAGCAACCATAGTC
CCGCCCCTAACTCCGCCCATCCCGCCCCTAACTCCGCCCAGTTCCGCCCATTCTCCGCCCCATGGCTGAC
TAATTTTTTTTATTTATGCAGAGGCCGAGGCCGCCTCGGCCTCTGAGCTATTCCAGAAGTAGTGAGGAGG
CTTTTTTGGAGGCCTAGGCTTTTGCAAAAAGCTTTCTAGAGGTACCACCGGAGCTTACCATGACCGAGTA
CAAGCCCACGGTGCGCCTCGCCACCCGCGACGACGTCCCCAGGGCCGTACGCACCCTCGCCGCCGCGTTC
GCCGACTACCCCGCCACGCGCCACACCGTCGATCCGGACCGCCACATCGAGCGGGTCACCGAGCTGCAAG
AACTCTTCCTCACGCGCGTCGGGCTCGACATCGGCAAGGTGTGGGTCGCGGACGACGGCGCCGCCGTGGC
GGTCTGGACCACGCCGGAGAGCGTCGAAGCGGGGGCGGTGTTCGCCGAGATCGGCCCGCGCATGGCCGAG
TTGAGCGGTTCCCGGCTGGCCGCGCAGCAACAGATGGAAGGCCTCCTGGCGCCGCACCGGCCCAAGGAGC
CCGCGTGGTTCCTGGCCACCGTCGGCGTCTCGCCCGACCACCAGGGCAAGGGTCTGGGCAGCGCCGTCGT
GCTCCCCGGAGTGGAGGCGGCCGAGCGCGCCGGGGTGCCCGCCTTCCTGGAGACCTCCGCGCCCCGCAAC
CTCCCCTTCTACGAGCGGCTCGGCTTCACCGTCACCGCCGACGTCGAGGTGCCCGAAGGACCGCGCACCT
GGTGCATGACCCGCAAGCCCGGTGCCAGTTAACGAATTCTAGATCTTGAGACAAATGGCAGTATTCATCC
ACAATTTTAAAAGAAAAGGGGGGATTGGGGGGTACAGTGCAGGGGAAAGAATAGTAGACATAATAGCAAC
AGACATACAAACTAAAGAATTACAAAAACAAATTACAAAAATTCAAAATTTTCGGGTTTATTACAGGGAC
AGCAGAGATCCACTTTGGCGCCGGCTCGAGGCCTGCAGGTGCAAAGATGGATAAAGTTTTAAACAGAGAG
GAATCTTTGCAGCTAATGGACCTTCTAGGTCTTGAAAGGAGTGGGAATTGGCTCCGGTGCCCGTCAGTGG
GCAGAGCGCACATCGCCCACAGTCCCCGAGAAGTTGGGGGGAGGGGTCGGCAATTGAACCGGTGCCTAGA
GAAGGTGGCGCGGGGTAAACTGGGAAAGTGATGTCGTGTACTGGCTCCGCCTTTTTCCCGAGGGTGGGGG
AGAACCGTATATAAGTGCAGTAGTCGCCGTGAACGTTCTTTTTCGCAACGGGTTTGCCGCCAGAACACAG
GTAAGTGCCGTGTGTGGTTCCCGCGGGCCTGGCCTCTTTACGGGTTATGGCCCTTGCGTGCCTTGAATTA
CTTCCACCTGGCTGCAGTACGTGATTCTTGATCCCGAGCTTCGGGTTGGAAGTGGGTGGGAGAGTTCGAG
GCCTTGCGCTTAAGGAGCCCCTTCGCCTCGTGCTTGAGTTGAGGCCTGGCCTGGGCGCTGGGGCCGCCGC
GTGCGAATCTGGTGGCACCTTCGCGCCTGTCTCGCTGCTTTCGATAAGTCTCTAGCCATTTAAAATTTTT
GATGACCTGCTGCGACGCTTTTTTTCTGGCAAGATAGTCTTGTAAATGCGGGCCAAGATCTGCACACTGG
TATTTCGGTTTTTGGGGCCGCGGGCGGCGACGGGGCCCGTGCGTCCCAGCGCACATGTTCGGCGAGGCGG
GGCCTGCGAGCGCGGCCACCGAGAATCGGACGGGGGTAGTCTCAAGCTGGCCGGCCTGCTCTGGTGCCTG
GCCTCGCGCCGCCGTGTATCGCCCCGCCCTGGGCGGCAAGGCTGGCCCGGTCGGCACCAGTTGCGTGAGC
GGAAAGATGGCCGCTTCCCGGCCCTGCTGCAGGGAGCTCAAAATGGAGGACGCGGCGCTCGGGAGAGCGG
GCGGGTGAGTCACCCACACAAAGGAAAAGGGCCTTTCCGTCCTCAGCCGTCGCTTCATGTGACTCCACGG
AGTACCGGGCGCCGTCCAGGCACCTCGATTAGTTCTCGAGCTTTTGGAGTACGTCGTCTTTAGGTTGGGG
GGAGGGGTTTTATGCGATGGAGTTTCCCCACACTGAGTGGGTGGAGACTGAAGTTAGGCCAGCTTGGCAC
TTGATGTAATTCTCCTTGGAATTTGCCCTTTTTGAGTTTGGATCTTGGTTCATTCTCAAGCCTCAGACAG
TGGTTCAAAGTTTTTTTCTTCCATTTCAGGTGTCGTGAGGCTAGCACCGCCACCATGGCGTCTTCTATGA
CCTGGACAGCTGCAAGCATTCCAGCTACCCTGATTCAGAGGGGGCTCCTGACCCTGGTTCCCCCGGCATA
TGCCCCGTACCCCAGCCCTGTGCTATCAGAGGAGGAAGACTTACCGTTGGACAGCCCTGCCCTGGAGGTC
TCGGACAGCGAGTCGGATGAGGCCCTCGTGGCTGGCCCCGAGGGGAAGGGATCCGAGGCAGGGACTCGCA
AGAAGCTGCGCCTGTACCAGTTCCTGCTGGGGCTACTGACGCGCGGGGACATGCGTGAGTGCGTGTGGTG
GGTGGAGCCAGGCGCCGGCGTCTTCCAGTTCTCCTCCAAGCACAAGGAACTCCTGGCGCGCCGCTGGGGC
CAGCAGAAGGGGAACCGCAAGCGCATGACCTACCAGAAGCTGGCGCGCGCCCTCCGAAACTACGCCAAGA
CCGGCGAGATCCGCAAGGTCAAGCGCAAGCTCACCTACCAGTTCGACAGCGCGCTGCTGCCTGCAGTCCG
CCGGGCCTAGTAATGAACTAGTCCGTAACTTGAAAGTATTTCGATTTCTTGGCTTTATATATCTTGTGGA
AAGGACGAGTACATATAGCCGCGGAGGATGCTACGCGTTAAGTCGACAATCAACCTCTGGATTACAAAAT
TTGTGAAAGATTGACTGGTATTCTTAACTATGTTGCTCCTTTTACGCTATGTGGATACGCTGCTTTAATG
CCTTTGTATCATGCTATTGCTTCCCGTATGGCTTTCATTTTCTCCTCCTTGTATAAATCCTGGTTGCTGT
CTCTTTATGAGGAGTTGTGGCCCGTTGTCAGGCAACGTGGCGTGGTGTGCACTGTGTTTGCTGACGCAAC
CCCCACTGGTTGGGGCATTGCCACCACCTGTCAGCTCCTTTCCGGGACTTTCGCTTTCCCCCTCCCTATT
GCCACGGCGGAACTCATCGCCGCCTGCCTTGCCCGCTGCTGGACAGGGGCTCGGCTGTTGGGCACTGACA
ATTCCGTGGTGTTGTCGGGGAAATCATCGTCCTTTCCTTGGCTGCTCGCCTGTGTTGCCACCTGGATTCT
GCGCGGGACGTCCTTCTGCTACGTCCCTTCGGCCCTCAATCCAGCGGACCTTCCTTCCCGCGGCCTGCTG
CCGGCTCTGCGGCCTCTTCCGCGTCTTCGCCTTCGCCCTCAGACGAGTCGGATCTCCCTTTGGGCCGCCT
CCCCGCGTCGACTTTAAGACCAATGACTTACAAGGCAGCTGTAGATCTTAGCCACTTTTTAAAAGAAAAG
GGGGGACTGGAAGGGCTAATTCACTCCCAACGAAGACAAGATCTGCTTTTTGCTTGTACTGGGTCTCTCT
GGTTAGACCAGATCTGAGCCTGGGAGCTCTCTGGCTAACTAGGGAACCCACTGCTTAAGCCTCAATAAAG
CTTGCCTTGAGTGCTTCAAGTAGTGTGTGCCCGTCTGTTGTGTGACTCTGGTAACTAGAGATCCCTCAGA
CCCTTTTAGTCAGTGTGGAAAATCTCTAGCAGTACGTATAGTAGTTCATGTCATCTTATTATTCAGTATT
TATAACTTGCAAAGAAATGAATATCAGAGAGTGAGAGGAACTTGTTTATTGCAGCTTATAATGGTTACAA
ATAAAGCAATAGCATCACAAATTTCACAAATAAAGCATTTTTTTCACTGCATTCTAGTTGTGGTTTGTCC
AAACTCATCAATGTATCTTATCATGTCTGGCTCTAGCTATCCCGCCCCTAACTCCGCCCATCCCGCCCCT
AACTCCGCCCAGTTCCGCCCATTCTCCGCCCCATGGCTGACTAATTTTTTTTATTTATGCAGAGGCCGAG
GCCGCCTCGGCCTCTGAGCTATTCCAGAAGTAGTGAGGAGGCTTTTTTGGAGGCCTAGGGACGTACCCAA
TTCGCCCTATAGTGAGTCGTATTACGCGCGCTCACTGGCCGTCGTTTTACAACGTCGTGACTGGGAAAAC
CCTGGCGTTACCCAACTTAATCGCCTTGCAGCACATCCCCCTTTCGCCAGCTGGCGTAATAGCGAAGAGG
CCCGCACCGATCGCCCTTCCCAACAGTTGCGCAGCCTGAATGGCGAATGGG
[124 nt withheld, positions 6212-6335]
C
[91 nt withheld, positions 6337-6427]
A
[49 nt withheld, positions 6429-6477]
CCTTTGACGTTGGAGTCCACGTTCTTT
[37 nt withheld, positions 6505-6541]
ACCCTATCTCGGTCTATTCTTTTGATTTATAAGGGATTTTGCCGATTTCGGCCTATTGGTTAAAAAATGA
GCTGATTTAACAAAAATTTAACGCGAATTTTAACAAAATATTAACGCTTACAATTTAGGTGGCACTTTTC
GGGGAAATGTGCGCGGAACCCCTATTTGTTTATTTTTCTAAATACATTCAAATATGTATCCGCTCATGAG
ACAATAACCCTGATAAATGCTTCAATAATATTGAAAAAGGAAGAGTATGAGTATTCAACATTTCCGTGTC
GCCCTTATTCCCTTTTTTGCGGCATTTTGCCTTCCTGTTTTTGCTCACCCAGAAACGCTGGTGAAAGTAA
AAGATGCTGAAGATCAGTTGGGTGCACGAGTGGGTTACATCGAACTGGATCTCAACAGCGGTAAGATCCT
TGAGAGTTTTCGCCCCGAAGAACGTTTTCCAATGATGAGCACTTTTAAAGTTCTGCTATGTGGCGCGGTA
TTATCCCGTATTGACGCCGGGCAAGAGCAACTCGGTCGCCGCATACACTATTCTCAGAATGACTTGGTTG
AGTACTCACCAGTCACAGAAAAGCATCTTACGGATGGCATGACAGTAAGAGAATTATGCAGTGCTGCCAT
AACCATGAGTGATAACACTGCGGCCAACTTACTTCTGACAACGATCGGAGGACCGAAGGAGCTAACCGCT
TTTTTGCACAACATGGGGGATCATGTAACTCGCCTTGATCGTTGGGAACCGGAGCTGAATGAAGCCATAC
CAAACGACGAGCGTGACACCACGATGCCTGTAGCAATGGCAACAACGTTGCGCAAACTATTAACTGGCGA
ACTACTTACTCTAGCTTCCCGGCAACAATTAATAGACTGGATGGAGGCGGATAAAGTTGCAGGACCACTT
CTGCGCTCGGCCCTTCCGGCTGGCTGGTTTATTGCTGATAAATCTGGAGCCGGTGAGCGTGGGTCTCGCG
GTATCATTGCAGCACTGGGGCCAGATGGTAAGCCCTCCCGTATCGTAGTTATCTACACGACGGGGAGTCA
GGCAACTATGGATGAACGAAATAGACAGATCGCTGAGATAGGTGCCTCACTGATTAAGCATTGGTAACTG
TCAGACCAAGTTTACTCATATATACTTTAGATTGATTTAAAACTTCATTTTTAATTTAAAAGGATCTAGG
TGAAGATCCTTTTTGATAATCTCATGACCAAAATCCCTTAACGTGAGTTTTCGTTCCACTGAGCGTCAGA
CCCCGTAGAAAAGATCAAAGGATCTTCTTGAGATCCTTTTTTTCTGCGCGTAATCTGCTGCTTGCAAACA
AAAAAACCACCGCTACCAGCGGTGGTTTGTTTGCCGGATCAAGAGCTACCAACTCTTTTTCCGAAGGTAA
CTGGCTTCAGCAGAGCGCAGATACCAAATACTGTTCTTCTAGTGTAGCCGTAGTTAGGCCACCACTTCAA
GAACTCTGTAGCACCGCCTACATACCTCGCTCTGCTAATCCTGTTACCAGTGGCTGCTGCCAGTGGCGAT
AAGTCGTGTCTTACCGGGTTGGACTCAAGACGATAGTTACCGGATAAGGCGCAGCGGTCGGGCTGAACGG
GGGGTTCGTGCACACAGCCCAGCTTGGAGCGAACGACCTACACCGAACTGAGATACCTACAGCGTGAGCT
ATGAGAAAGCGCCACGCTTCCCGAAGGGAGAAAGGCGGACAGGTATCCGGTAAGCGGCAGGGTCGGAACA
GGAGAGCGCACGAGGGAGCTTCCAGGGGGAAACGCCTGGTATCTTTATAGTCCTGTCGGGTTTCGCCACC
TCTGACTTGAGCGTCGATTTTTGTGATGCTCGTCAGGGGGGCGGAGCCTATGGAAAAACGCCAGCAACGC
GGCCTTTTTACGGTTCCTGGCCTTTTGCTGGCCTTTTGCTCACATGTTCTTTCCTGCGTTATCCCCTGAT
TCTGTGGATAACCGTATTACCGCCTTTGAGTGAGCTGATACCGCTCGCCGCAGCCGAACGACCGAGCGCA
GCGAGTCAGTGAGCGAGGAAGCGGAAGAGCGCCCAATACGCAAACCGCCTCTCCCCGCGCGTTGGCCGAT
TCATTAATGCAGCTGGCACGACAGGTTTCCCGACTGGAAAGCGGGCAGTGAGCGCAACGCAATTAATGTG
AGTTAGCTCACTCATTAGGCACCCCAGGCTTTACACTTTATGCTTCCGGCTCGTATGTTGTGTGGAATTG
TGAGCGGATAACAATTTCACACAGGAAACAGCTATGACCATGATTACGCCAAGCGCGCAATTAACCCTCA
CTAAAGGGAACAAAAGCTGGAGCTGCAAGC
Features (pLannotate 1.2.2; 32 found; start..end, strand, type, name):
      5..231     +  promoter       RSV promoter: Rous sarcoma virus enhancer/promoter
    232..412     +  LTR            5' LTR (truncated): truncated 5' long terminal repeat (LTR) from HIV-1
    459..584     +  misc_feature   HIV-1 Ψ: packaging signal of human immunodeficiency virus type 1
    568..931     +  CDS            HIV-1 gag (fragment): gag protein from human immunodeficiency virus 1; gag
   1077..1310    +  misc_feature   RRE: The Rev response element (RRE) of HIV-1 allows for Rev-dependent mRNA export from the nucleus to the cytoplasm.
   1687..1713    +  CDS            Rev (fragment): human immunodeficiency virus 1 (HIV-1) Rev protein; rev; enhances nuclear export of unspliced and incompletely spliced viral mRNAs
   1720..1743    +  promoter       SV40 promoter (fragment): SV40 early promoter
   1744..1815    +  promoter       SV40 promoter (fragment): SV40 enhancer and early promoter
   1839..1974    +  rep_origin     SV40 ori: SV40 origin of replication
   2020..2616    +  CDS            PuroR (fragment): puromycin N-acetyltransferase; pac from Streptomyces; confers resistance to puromycin
   2665..2782    +  misc_feature   cPPT/CTS: central polypurine tract and central termination sequence of HIV-1
   2847..2913    +  CDS            small t antigen (fragment): SV40 (simian virus 40) small t antigen
   2920..4098    +  promoter       EF-1α promoter: strong constitutive promoter for human elongation factor EF-1α
   4117..4182    +  CDS            SPIB (fragment): SPIB_HUMAN - Experimental evidence at protein level: Swiss-Prot protein existence level 1. Sequence specific transcriptional activator which binds to the PU-box, a purine-rich DNA sequence (5'-GAGGAA-3') that can act as a lymphoid-specific enhancer. Promotes development of plasmacytoid dendritic cells (pDCs), also known as type 2 DC precursors (pre-DC2) or natural interferon (IFN)-producing cells. These cells have the capacity to produce large amounts of interferon and block viral replication. May be required for B-cell receptor (BCR) signaling, which is necessary for normal B-cell development
   4181..4627    +  CDS            SPIB (fragment): SPIB_HUMAN - Experimental evidence at protein level: Swiss-Prot protein existence level 1. Sequence specific transcriptional activator which binds to the PU-box, a purine-rich DNA sequence (5'-GAGGAA-3') that can act as a lymphoid-specific enhancer. Promotes development of plasmacytoid dendritic cells (pDCs), also known as type 2 DC precursors (pre-DC2) or natural interferon (IFN)-producing cells. These cells have the capacity to produce large amounts of interferon and block viral replication. May be required for B-cell receptor (BCR) signaling, which is necessary for normal B-cell development
   4643..4696    +  promoter       U6 promoter (fragment): RNA polymerase III promoter for human U6 snRNA
   4738..5326    +  misc_feature   WPRE: woodchuck hepatitis virus posttranscriptional regulatory element
   5377..5396    +  misc_feature   cPPT/CTS (fragment): central polypurine tract and central termination sequence of HIV-1
   5398..5631    +  LTR            3' LTR (ΔU3): self-inactivating 3' long terminal repeat (LTR) from HIV-1
   5709..5830    +  polyA_signal   SV40 poly(A) signal: SV40 polyadenylation signal
   5870..6005    +  rep_origin     SV40 ori: SV40 origin of replication
   6026..6044    -  promoter       T7 promoter: promoter for bacteriophage T7 RNA polymerase
   6052..6207    +  CDS            lacZα (fragment): LacZα fragment of β-galactosidase; lacZ fragment
   6212..6640    +  rep_origin     f1 ori (sequence partly withheld): f1 bacteriophage origin of replication; arrow indicates direction of (+) strand synthesis
   6693..6797    +  promoter       AmpR promoter: bla
   6798..7658    +  CDS            AmpR: β-lactamase; bla; confers resistance to ampicillin, carbenicillin, and related antibiotics
   7829..8417    +  rep_origin     ori: high-copy-number ColE1/pMB1/pBR322/pUC origin of replication
   8600..8692    +  CDS            lacI (fragment): lac repressor; lacI; The lac repressor binds to the lac operator to inhibit transcription in E. coli. This inhibition can be relieved by adding lactose or isopropyl-β-D-thiogalactopyranoside (IPTG).
   8705..8726    +  protein_bind   CAP binding site: CAP binding activates transcription in the presence of cAMP. E. coli catabolite activator protein
   8741..8771    +  promoter       lac promoter: promoter for the E. coli lac operon
   8779..8795    +  protein_bind   lac operator: The lac repressor binds to the lac operator to inhibit transcription in E. coli. This inhibition can be relieved by adding lactose or isopropyl-β-D-thiogalactopyranoside (IPTG). lac repressor encoded by lacI
   8840..8858    +  promoter       T3 promoter: promoter for bacteriophage T3 RNA polymerase
