[The description below was written by a language model from this plasmid's Addgene catalogue record and pLannotate feature annotations shown in this document.]
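Description:
TFORF1657 is a lentiviral mammalian expression plasmid built on the pLX_TRC317 backbone for overexpressing the human transcription factor SPIB. It belongs to a barcoded transcription factor ORF collection. In bacteria it is maintained through a high-copy ColE1/pUC-type origin and selected with ampicillin via the β-lactamase gene. An f1 origin and remnants of a lac/lacZα cloning region flanked by T7 and T3 promoters are also present in the backbone. The depositor notes that the plasmid can recombine during propagation, as is common for LTR-containing vectors.

The viral portion has a third-generation, self-inactivating layout. An RSV promoter drives a truncated HIV-1 5' LTR, followed by the Ψ packaging signal with a partial gag sequence, the Rev response element for Rev-dependent nuclear export, a cPPT/CTS element, and a ΔU3 3' LTR with a downstream SV40 polyadenylation signal. Within this genome, an SV40 early promoter/origin region precedes a puromycin N-acetyltransferase gene, allowing selection of transduced mammalian cells. A separate EF-1α promoter drives the SPIB ORF, and a WPRE downstream enhances transcript expression.

The ORF corresponds to a specific SPIB transcript isoform cited by the depositor, and its roughly 0.6 kb size agrees with the annotated region, which the automated annotation splits into two adjacent fragments. SPIB is an ETS-family activator that binds PU-box motifs and is linked to plasmacytoid dendritic cell and B-cell development. According to the record, each construct carries a unique 24-bp barcode, though it is not annotated in the feature table. The barcode allows the transcription factor to be identified in pooled overexpression screens, such as those for directed differentiation.
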