Addgene plasmid #142818: TFORF1657
Purpose: Lentiviral vector for overexpressing transcription factor ORFs with unique 24-bp barcodes. Barcodes facilitate identification of transcription factors in pooled screens.
Depositing lab: Feng Zhang. Depositing organization: Broad Institute. Publication: A transcription factor atlas of directed differentiation. Joung J, Ma S, Tay T, Geiger-Schuller KR, Kirchgatterer PC, Verdine VK, Guo B, Arias-Garcia MA, Allen WE, Singh A, Kuksenko O, Abudayyeh OO, Gootenberg JS, Fu Z, Macrae RK, Buenrostro JD, Regev A, Zhang F. Cell. 2023 Jan 5;186(1):209-229.e26. doi: 10.1016/j.cell.2022.11.026. PubMed 36608654.
Backbone
  Vector backbone: pLX_TRC317
  Backbone manufacturer: Broad Institute Genetic Perturbation Platform
  Backbone size w/o insert (bp): 8264
  Vector type: Mammalian Expression, Lentiviral
  Selectable markers: Puromycin
Growth in bacteria
  Bacterial resistance: Ampicillin, 100 μg/mL
  Growth temperature: 37°C
  Growth strain: NEB Stable
  Copy number: High Copy
Gene/Insert
  Gene/Insert name: SPIB
  Species: H. sapiens (human)
  Insert size (bp): 617
  Entrez Gene: SPIB (a.k.a. SPI-B)
  Promoter: EF1a
  Cloning method: Unknown
  Sequencing primers: 5′ GGGTGGAGACTGAAGTTAGGCCAG; 3′ CACATAGCGTAAAAGGAGCAACATAG
Terms and licenses: Academic/Nonprofit Terms; Industry Terms: Not Available to Industry
Depositor comments: NM_001243998,ENST00000439922 . The transcription factor ORF portion of this plasmid was synthesized by Genewiz. Please test multiple small colonies in case of plasmid recombination. To make this collection available in a timely manner, a portion of this collection was not fully sequenced by Addgene. If an Addgene verified full plasmid sequence is not available, please contact us prior to placing an order to request the full sequence.
How to cite: TFORF1657 was a gift from Feng Zhang (Addgene plasmid # 142818 ; http://n2t.net/addgene:142818 ; RRID:Addgene_142818)
