>Addgene plasmid #142818 | TFORF1657 | depositor partial sequence | sequence record 280592 | Insert
ACCGCCACCATGGCGTCTTCTATGACCTGGACAGCTGCAAGCATTCCAGCTACCCTGATTCAGAGGGGGC
TCCTGACCCTGGTTCCCCCGGCATATGCCCCGTACCCCAGCCCTGTGCTATCAGAGGAGGAAGACTTACC
GTTGGACAGCCCTGCCCTGGAGGTCTCGGACAGCGAGTCGGATGAGGCCCTCGTGGCTGGCCCCGAGGGG
AAGGGATCCGAGGCAGGGACTCGCAAGAAGCTGCGCCTGTACCAGTTCCTGCTGGGGCTACTGACGCGCG
GGGACATGCGTGAGTGCGTGTGGTGGGTGGAGCCAGGCGCCGGCGTCTTCCAGTTCTCCTCCAAGCACAA
GGAACTCCTGGCGCGCCGCTGGGGCCAGCAGAAGGGGAACCGCAAGCGCATGACCTACCAGAAGCTGGCG
CGCGCCCTCCGAAACTACGCCAAGACCGGCGAGATCCGCAAGGTCAAGCGCAAGCTCACCTACCAGTTCG
ACAGCGCGCTGCTGCCTGCAGTCCGCCGGGCCTAGTAATGAACTAGTCCGTAACTTGAAAGTATTTCGAT
TTCTTGGCTTTATATATCTTGTGGAAAGGACGAGTACATATAGCCGCGGAGGATGCT
