>Addgene plasmid #142818 | TFORF1657 | depositor partial sequence | sequence record 280593 | Barcode
GTACATATAGCCGCGGAGGATGCT
